>Addgene plasmid #198201 | mVenus-IQ6 WT | addgene full sequence | sequence record 399570 | Addgene NGS Result
GACGGATCGGGAGATCTCCCGATCCCCTATGGTGCACTCTCAGTACAATCTGCTCTGATGCCGCATAGTT
AAGCCAGTATCTGCTCCCTGCTTGTGTGTTGGAGGTCGCTGAGTAGTGCGCGAGCAAAATTTAAGCTACA
ACAAGGCAAGGCTTGACCGACAATTGCATGAAGAATCTGCTTAGGGTTAGGCGTTTTGCGCTGCTTCGCG
ATGTACGGGCCAGATATACGCGTTGACATTGATTATTGACTAGTTATTAATAGTAATCAATTACGGGGTC
ATTAGTTCATAGCCCATATATGGAGTTCCGCGTTACATAACTTACGGTAAATGGCCCGCCTGGCTGACCG
CCCAACGACCCCCGCCCATTGACGTCAATAATGACGTATGTTCCCATAGTAACGCCAATAGGGACTTTCC
ATTGACGTCAATGGGTGGAGTATTTACGGTAAACTGCCCACTTGGCAGTACATCAAGTGTATCATATGCC
AAGTACGCCCCCTATTGACGTCAATGACGGTAAATGGCCCGCCTGGCATTATGCCCAGTACATGACCTTA
TGGGACTTTCCTACTTGGCAGTACATCTACGTATTAGTCATCGCTATTACCATGGTGATGCGGTTTTGGC
AGTACATCAATGGGCGTGGATAGCGGTTTGACTCACGGGGATTTCCAAGTCTCCACCCCATTGACGTCAA
TGGGAGTTTGTTTTGGCACCAAAATCAACGGGACTTTCCAAAATGTCGTAACAACTCCGCCCCATTGACG
CAAATGGGCGGTAGGCGTGTACGGTGGGAGGTCTATATAAGCAGAGCTCTCTGGCTAACTAGAGAACCCA
CTGCTTACTGGCTTATCGAAATTAATACGACTCACTATAGGGAGACCCAAGCTGGCTAGCATGGTGAGCA
AGGGCGAGGAGCTGTTCACCGGGGTGGTGCCCATCCTGGTCGAGCTGGACGGCGACGTAAACGGCCACAA
GTTCAGCGTGTCCGGCGAGGGCGAGGGCGATGCCACCTACGGCAAGCTGACCCTGAAGCTGATCTGCACC
ACCGGCAAGCTGCCCGTGCCCTGGCCCACCCTCGTGACCACCCTGGGCTACGGCCTGCAGTGCTTCGCCC
GCTACCCCGACCACATGAAGCAGCACGACTTCTTCAAGTCCGCCATGCCCGAAGGCTACGTCCAGGAGCG
CACCATCTTCTTCAAGGACGACGGCAACTACAAGACCCGCGCCGAGGTGAAGTTCGAGGGCGACACCCTG
GTGAACCGCATCGAGCTGAAGGGCATCGACTTCAAGGAGGACGGCAACATCCTGGGGCACAAGCTGGAGT
ACAACTACAACAGCCACAACGTCTATATCACCGCCGACAAGCAGAAGAACGGCATCAAGGCCAACTTCAA
GATCCGCCACAACATCGAGGACGGCGGCGTGCAGCTCGCCGACCACTACCAGCAGAACACCCCCATCGGC
GACGGCCCCGTGCTGCTGCCCGACAACCACTACCTGAGCTACCAGTCCAAGCTGAGCAAAGACCCCAACG
AGAAGCGCGATCACATGGTCCTGCTGGAGTTCGTGACCGCCGCCGGGATCACTCTCGGCATGGACGAGCT
GTACAAGGGATCCACCATGAAAGCCATCGTCTACCTTCAGTGCTGCTTCCGGCGGATGATGGCCAAGCGT
GAGCTGAAGAAACTCAAAATTGAGGCTCGCTCTGTGGAACGCTACAAGAAGTAAGGGCCCGTTTAAACCC
GCTGATCAGCCTCGACTGTGCCTTCTAGTTGCCAGCCATCTGTTGTTTGCCCCTCCCCCGTGCCTTCCTT
GACCCTGGAAGGTGCCACTCCCACTGTCCTTTCCTAATAAAATGAGGAAATTGCATCGCATTGTCTGAGT
AGGTGTCATTCTATTCTGGGGGGTGGGGTGGGGCAGGACAGCAAGGGGGAGGATTGGGAAGACAATAGCA
GGCATGCTGGGGATGCGGTGGGCTCTATGGCTTCTGAGGCGGAAAGAACCAGCTGGGGCTCTAGGGGGTA
TCCCC
[124 nt withheld, positions 2036-2159]
C
[91 nt withheld, positions 2161-2251]
A
[49 nt withheld, positions 2253-2301]
CCTTTGACGTTGGAGTCCACGTTCTTT
[37 nt withheld, positions 2329-2365]
ACCCTATCTCGGTCTATTCTTTTGATTTATAAGGGATTTTGCCGATTTCGGCCTATTGGTTAAAAAATGA
GCTGATTTAACAAAAATTTAACGCGAATTAATTCTGTGGAATGTGTGTCAGTTAGGGTGTGGAAAGTCCC
CAGGCTCCCCAGCAGGCAGAAGTATGCAAAGCATGCATCTCAATTAGTCAGCAACCAGGTGTGGAAAGTC
CCCAGGCTCCCCAGCAGGCAGAAGTATGCAAAGCATGCATCTCAATTAGTCAGCAACCATAGTCCCGCCC
CTAACTCCGCCCATCCCGCCCCTAACTCCGCCCAGTTCCGCCCATTCTCCGCCCCATGGCTGACTAATTT
TTTTTATTTATGCAGAGGCCGAGGCCGCCTCTGCCTCTGAGCTATTCCAGAAGTAGTGAGGAGGCTTTTT
TGGAGGCCTAGGCTTTTGCAAAAAGCTCCCGGGAGCTTGTATATCCATTTTCGGATCTGATCAAGAGACA
GGATGAGGATCGTTTCGCATGATTGAACAAGATGGATTGCACGCAGGTTCTCCGGACGCTTGGGTGGAGA
GGCTATTCGGCTATGACTGGGCACAACAGACAATCGGCTGCTCTGATGCCGCCGTGTTCCGGCTGTCAGC
GCAGGGGCGCCCGGTTCTTTTTGTCAAGACCGACCTGTCCGGTGCCCTGAATGAACTGCAGGACGAGGCA
GCGCGGCTATCGTGGCTGGCCACGACGGGCGTTCCTTGCGCAGCTGTGCTCGACGTTGTCACTGAAGCGG
GAAGGGACTGGCTGCTATTGGGCGAAGTGCCGGGGCAGGATCTCCTGTCATCTCACCTTGCTCCTGCCGA
GAAAGTATCCATCATGGCTGATGCAATGCGGCGGCTGCATACGCTTGATCCGGCTACCTGCCCATTCGAC
CACCAAGCGAAACATCGCATCGAGCGAGCACGTACTCGGATGGAAGCCGGTCTTGTCGATCAGGATGATC
TGGACGAAGAGCATCAGGGGCTCGCGCCAGCCGAACTGTTCGCCAGGCTCAAGGCGCGCATGCCCGACGG
CGAGGATCTCGTCGTGACCCATGGCGATGCCTGCTTGCCGAATATCATGGTGGAAAATGGCCGCTTTTCT
GGATTCATCGACTGTGGCCGGCTGGGTGTGGCGGACCGCTATCAGGACATAGCGTTGGCTACCCGTGATA
TTGCTGAAGAGCTTGGCGGCGAATGGGCTGACCGCTTCCTCGTGCTTTACGGTATCGCCGCTCCCGATTC
GCAGCGCATCGCCTTCTATCGCCTTCTTGACGAGTTCTTCTGAGCGGGACTCTGGGGTTCGAAATGACCG
ACCAAGCGACGCCCAACCTGCCATCACGAGATTTCGATTCCACCGCCGCCTTCTATGAAAGGTTGGGCTT
CGGAATCGTTTTCCGGGACGCCGGCTGGATGATCCTCCAGCGCGGGGATCTCATGCTGGAGTTCTTCGCC
CACCCCAACTTGTTTATTGCAGCTTATAATGGTTACAAATAAAGCAATAGCATCACAAATTTCACAAATA
AAGCATTTTTTTCACTGCATTCTAGTTGTGGTTTGTCCAAACTCATCAATGTATCTTATCATGTCTGTAT
ACCGTCGACCTCTAGCTAGAGCTTGGCGTAATCATGGTCATAGCTGTTTCCTGTGTGAAATTGTTATCCG
CTCACAATTCCACACAACATACGAGCCGGAAGCATAAAGTGTAAAGCCTGGGGTGCCTAATGAGTGAGCT
AACTCACATTAATTGCGTTGCGCTCACTGCCCGCTTTCCAGTCGGGAAACCTGTCGTGCCAGCTGCATTA
ATGAATCGGCCAACGCGCGGGGAGAGGCGGTTTGCGTATTGGGCGCTCTTCCGCTTCCTCGCTCACTGAC
TCGCTGCGCTCGGTCGTTCGGCTGCGGCGAGCGGTATCAGCTCACTCAAAGGCGGTAATACGGTTATCCA
CAGAATCAGGGGATAACGCAGGAAAGAACATGTGAGCAAAAGGCCAGCAAAAGGCCAGGAACCGTAAAAA
GGCCGCGTTGCTGGCGTTTTTCCATAGGCTCCGCCCCCCTGACGAGCATCACAAAAATCGACGCTCAAGT
CAGAGGTGGCGAAACCCGACAGGACTATAAAGATACCAGGCGTTTCCCCCTGGAAGCTCCCTCGTGCGCT
CTCCTGTTCCGACCCTGCCGCTTACCGGATACCTGTCCGCCTTTCTCCCTTCGGGAAGCGTGGCGCTTTC
TCATAGCTCACGCTGTAGGTATCTCAGTTCGGTGTAGGTCGTTCGCTCCAAGCTGGGCTGTGTGCACGAA
CCCCCCGTTCAGCCCGACCGCTGCGCCTTATCCGGTAACTATCGTCTTGAGTCCAACCCGGTAAGACACG
ACTTATCGCCACTGGCAGCAGCCACTGGTAACAGGATTAGCAGAGCGAGGTATGTAGGCGGTGCTACAGA
GTTCTTGAAGTGGTGGCCTAACTACGGCTACACTAGAAGAACAGTATTTGGTATCTGCGCTCTGCTGAAG
CAAGTTACCTTCGGAAAAAGAGTTGGTAGCTCTTGATCCGGCAAACAAACCACCGCTGGTAGCGGTGGTT
TTTTTGTTTGCAAGCAGCAGATTACGCGCAGAAAAAAAGGATCTCAAGAAGATCCTTTGATCTTTTCTAC
GGGGTCTGACGCTCAGTGGAACGAAAACTCACGTTAAGGGATTTTGGTCATGAGATTATCAAAAAGGATC
TTCACCTAGATCCTTTTAAATTAAAAATGAAGTTTTAAATCAATCTAAAGTATATATGAGTAAACTTGGT
CTGACAGTTACCAATGCTTAATCAGTGAGGCACCTATCTCAGCGATCTGTCTATTTCGTTCATCCATAGT
TGCATGACTCCCCGTCGTGTAGATAACTACGATACGGGAGGGCTTACCATCTGGCCCCAGTGCTGCAATG
ATACCGCGAGACCCACGCTCACCGGCTCCAGATTTATCAGCAATAAACCAGCCAGCCGGAAGGGCCGAGC
GCAGAAGTGGTCCTGCAACTTTATCCGCCTCCATCCAGTCTATTAATTGTTGCCGGGAAGCTAGAGTAAG
TAGTTCGCCAGTTAATAGTTTGCGCAACGTTGTTGCCATTGCTACAGGCATCGTGGTGTCACGCTCGTCG
TTTGGTATGGCTTCATTCAGCTCCGGTTCCCAACGATCAAGGCGAGTTACATGATCCCCCATGTTGTGCA
AAAAAGCGGTTAGCTCCTTCGGTCCTCCGATCGTTGTCAGAAGTAAGTTGGCCGCAGTGTTATCACTCAT
GGTTATGGCAGCACTGCATAATTCTCTTACTGTCATGCCATCCGTAAGATGCTTTTCTGTGACTGGTGAG
TACTCAACCAAGTCATTCTGAGAATAGTGTATGCGGCGACCGAGTTGCTCTTGCCCGGCGTCAATACGGG
ATAATACCGCGCCACATAGCAGAACTTTAAAAGTGCTCATCATTGGAAAACGTTCTTCGGGGCGAAAACT
CTCAAGGATCTTACCGCTGTTGAGATCCAGTTCGATGTAACCCACTCGTGCACCCAACTGATCTTCAGCA
TCTTTTACTTTCACCAGCGTTTCTGGGTGAGCAAAAACAGGAAGGCAAAATGCCGCAAAAAAGGGAATAA
GGGCGACACGGAAATGTTGAATACTCATACTCTTCCTTTTTCAATATTATTGAAGCATTTATCAGGGTTA
TTGTCTCATGAGCGGATACATATTTGAATGTATTTAGAAAAATAAACAAATAGGGGTTCCGCGCACATTT
CCCCGAAAAGTGCCACCTGACGTC
Features (pLannotate 1.2.2; 20 found; start..end, strand, type, name):
     28..80      -  misc_feature   bom (fragment): basis of mobility region from pBR322
    235..614     +  enhancer       CMV enhancer: human cytomegalovirus immediate early enhancer
    615..818     +  promoter       CMV promoter: human cytomegalovirus (CMV) immediate early promoter
    814..847     +  LTR            5' LTR (truncated) (fragment): truncated 5' long terminal repeat (LTR) from HIV-1
    863..881     +  promoter       T7 promoter: promoter for bacteriophage T7 RNA polymerase
    901..1617    +  CDS            mVenus: mVenus is a basic (constitutively fluorescent) yellow fluorescent protein published in 2006, derived from Aequorea victoria. It is reported to be a rapidly-maturing monomer with moderate acid sensitivity.
   1766..1990    +  polyA_signal   bGH poly(A) signal: bovine growth hormone polyadenylation signal
   1994..2015    +  promoter       SV40 promoter (fragment): SV40 enhancer and early promoter
   2036..2464    +  rep_origin     f1 ori (sequence partly withheld): f1 bacteriophage origin of replication; arrow indicates direction of (+) strand synthesis
   2478..2807    +  promoter       SV40 promoter: SV40 enhancer and early promoter
   2874..3668    +  CDS            NeoR/KanR: aminoglycoside phosphotransferase from Tn5; aph(3')-II (or nptII); confers resistance to neomycin, kanamycin, and G418 (Geneticin®)
   3689..3847    +  CDS            ble (fragment): BLE_KLEPN - Experimental evidence at protein level: Swiss-Prot protein existence level 1. Binding protein with a strong affinity to the bleomycin family of antibiotics. Binds to CL990; an antimitotic-antibiotic compound. From Klebsiella pneumoniae.
   3842..3963    +  polyA_signal   SV40 poly(A) signal: SV40 polyadenylation signal
   4036..4052    -  protein_bind   lac operator: The lac repressor binds to the lac operator to inhibit transcription in E. coli. This inhibition can be relieved by adding lactose or isopropyl-β-D-thiogalactopyranoside (IPTG). lac repressor encoded by lacI
   4060..4090    -  promoter       lac promoter: promoter for the E. coli lac operon
   4105..4126    -  protein_bind   CAP binding site: CAP binding activates transcription in the presence of cAMP. E. coli catabolite activator protein
   4139..4231    -  CDS            lacI (fragment): lac repressor; lacI; The lac repressor binds to the lac operator to inhibit transcription in E. coli. This inhibition can be relieved by adding lactose or isopropyl-β-D-thiogalactopyranoside (IPTG).
   4414..5002    -  rep_origin     ori: high-copy-number ColE1/pMB1/pBR322/pUC origin of replication
   5173..6033    -  CDS            AmpR: β-lactamase; bla; confers resistance to ampicillin, carbenicillin, and related antibiotics
   6034..6138    -  promoter       AmpR promoter: bla
