[The description below was written by a language model from this plasmid's Addgene catalogue record and pLannotate feature annotations shown in this document.]
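Description:
mVenus-IQ6 WT is a mammalian expression plasmid built on the pcDNA3.1 backbone (about 6.2 kb in total) that encodes the IQ6 domain of mouse myosin Va (Myo5a) fused at its N terminus to the monomeric yellow fluorescent protein mVenus. The fusion was cloned between NheI and ApaI sites. It sits downstream of the human cytomegalovirus immediate-early enhancer and promoter, which drive strong constitutive transcription in mammalian cells, and it is terminated by the bovine growth hormone polyadenylation signal. A T7 promoter lies just upstream of the open reading frame. The feature table annotates mVenus explicitly. The short stretch between the end of mVenus and the bGH signal is not annotated but is where the small IQ segment would lie. The recorded insert size of 831 bp therefore appears to cover the fluorescent protein plus the IQ motif.

In E. coli the plasmid is maintained at high copy through a ColE1/pUC-type origin and is selected with ampicillin through the β-lactamase gene. An f1 origin is also present. For mammalian selection, an SV40 early promoter drives the NeoR/KanR gene with an SV40 polyadenylation signal, so G418 can be used to select stable transfectants. The small annotated fragments (bom, lac promoter/operator, lacI, ble, a truncated HIV-1 LTR match) look like backbone remnants or annotation artefacts rather than functional parts.

The record describes the construct as a FRET acceptor. It was deposited with a protocol for image-based quantitative two-hybrid FRET, which derives the proximity, affinity and stoichiometry of protein interactions in cells. The donor-tagged partner is not named in the record. "WT" indicates that the IQ sequence is unmutated.
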