Addgene plasmid #198201: mVenus-IQ6 WT
Purpose: FRET acceptor: IQ6 domain of Moysin Va tagged with N-terminal mVenus
Depositing lab: Christian Wahl-Schott. Depositing organization: Medizinische Hochschule Hannover. Publication: Protocol for deriving proximity, affinity, and stoichiometry of protein interactions using image-based quantitative two-hybrid FRET. Feldmann C, Schanzler M, Ben-Johny M, Wahl-Schott C. STAR Protoc. 2023 Jul 28;4(3):102459. doi: 10.1016/j.xpro.2023.102459. PubMed 37516972.
Backbone
  Vector backbone: pcDNA3.1
  Backbone size w/o insert (bp): 5335
  Total vector size (bp): 6166
  Vector type: Mammalian Expression
Growth in bacteria
  Bacterial resistance: Ampicillin, 100 μg/mL
  Growth temperature: 37°C
  Growth strain: DH5alpha
  Copy number: High Copy
Gene/Insert
  Gene/Insert name: MYO5A IQ domain
  Species: M. musculus (mouse)
  Insert size (bp): 831
  GenBank ID: NM_010864.2
  Entrez Gene: Myo5a (a.k.a. 9630007J19Rik, Dbv, MVa, Myo5, MyoVA, Sev-1, d, d-120J, flail, flr)
  Tag / fusion protein: mVenus (N terminal on insert)
  Cloning method: Restriction Enzyme; 5′ cloning site NheI (not destroyed); 3′ cloning site ApaI (not destroyed)
  Sequencing primers: 5′ GGCTAACTAGAGAACCCACTG; 3′ GGCAACTAGAAGGCACAGTC
Terms and licenses: Academic/Nonprofit Terms; Industry Terms: Not Available to Industry
How to cite: mVenus-IQ6 WT was a gift from Christian Wahl-Schott (Addgene plasmid # 198201 ; http://n2t.net/addgene:198201 ; RRID:Addgene_198201)
